>Addgene plasmid #160456 | pCY_gRNA_hPAX7-Pro_C5 | addgene full sequence | sequence record 316792 | Addgene NGS Result
GAGGGCCTATTTCCCATGATTCCTTCATATTTGCATATACGATACAAGGCTGTTAGAGAGATAATTAGAA
TTAATTTGACTGTAAACACAAAGATATTAGTACAAAATACGTGACGTAGAAAGTAATAATTTCTTGGGTA
GTTTGCAGTTTTAAAATTATGTTTTAAAATGGACTATCATATGCTTACCGTAACTTGAAAGTATTTCGAT
TTCTTGGCTTTATATATCTTGTGGAAAGGACGAAACACCGGGTCCGGAGAAAGAAGGCGGTTTTAGAGCT
AGAAATAGCAAGTTAAAATAAGGCTAGTCCGTTATCAACTTGAAAAAGTGGCACCGAGTCGGTGCTTTTT
TTCTAGACCCAGCTTTCTTGTACAAAGTTGGCATTAAAGGGCGAATTCCAGCACACTGGCGGCCGTTACT
AGTGGATCCGAGCTCGGTACCAAGCTTGATGCATAGCTTGAGTATTCTATAGTGTCACCTAAATAGCTTG
GCGTAATCATGGTCATAGCTGTTTCCTGTGTGAAATTGTTATCCGCTCACAATTCCACACAACATACGAG
CCGGAAGCATAAAGTGTAAAGCCTGGGGTGCCTAATGAGTGAGCTAACTCACATTAATTGCGTTGCGCTC
ACTGCCCGCTTTCCAGTCGGGAAACCTGTCGTGCCAGCTGCATTAATGAATCGGCCAACGCGCGGGGAGA
GGCGGTTTGCGTATTGGGCGCTCTTCCGCTTCCTCGCTCACTGACTCGCTGCGCTCGGTCGTTCGGCTGC
GGCGAGCGGTATCAGCTCACTCAAAGGCGGTAATACGGTTATCCACAGAATCAGGGGATAACGCAGGAAA
GAACATGTGAGCAAAAGGCCAGCAAAAGGCCAGGAACCGTAAAAAGGCCGCGTTGCTGGCGTTTTTCCAT
AGGCTCCGCCCCCCTGACGAGCATCACAAAAATCGACGCTCAAGTCAGAGGTGGCGAAACCCGACAGGAC
TATAAAGATACCAGGCGTTTCCCCCTGGAAGCTCCCTCGTGCGCTCTCCTGTTCCGACCCTGCCGCTTAC
CGGATACCTGTCCGCCTTTCTCCCTTCGGGAAGCGTGGCGCTTTCTCATAGCTCACGCTGTAGGTATCTC
AGTTCGGTGTAGGTCGTTCGCTCCAAGCTGGGCTGTGTGCACGAACCCCCCGTTCAGCCCGACCGCTGCG
CCTTATCCGGTAACTATCGTCTTGAGTCCAACCCGGTAAGACACGACTTATCGCCACTGGCAGCAGCCAC
TGGTAACAGGATTAGCAGAGCGAGGTATGTAGGCGGTGCTACAGAGTTCTTGAAGTGGTGGCCTAACTAC
GGCTACACTAGAAGAACAGTATTTGGTATCTGCGCTCTGCTGAAGCCAGTTACCTTCGGAAAAAGAGTTG
GTAGCTCTTGATCCGGCAAACAAACCACCGCTGGTAGCGGTGGTTTTTTTGTTTGCAAGCAGCAGATTAC
GCGCAGAAAAAAAGGATCTCAAGAAGATCCTTTGATCTTTTCTACGGGGTCTGACGCTCAGTGGAACGAA
AACTCACGTTAAGGGATTTTGGTCATGAGATTATCAAAAAGGATCTTCACCTAGATCCTTTTAAATTAAA
AATGAAGTTTTAGCACGTGTCAGTCCTGCTCCTCGGCCACGAAGTGCACGCAGTTGCCGGCCGGGTCGCG
CAGGGCGAACTCCCGCCCCCACGGCTGCTCGCCGATCTCGGTCATGGCCGGCCCGGAGGCGTCCCGGAAG
TTCGTGGACACGACCTCCGACCACTCGGCGTACAGCTCGTCCAGGCCGCGCACCCACACCCAGGCCAGGG
TGTTGTCCGGCACCACCTGGTCCTGGACCGCGCTGATGAACAGGGTCACGTCGTCCCGGACCACACCGGC
GAAGTCGTCCTCCACGAAGTCCCGGGAGAACCCGAGCCGGTCGGTCCAGAACTCGACCGCTCCGGCGACG
TCGCGCGCGGTGAGCACCGGAACGGCACTGGTCAACTTGGCCATGGTGGCCCTCCTCACGTGCTATTATT
GAAGCATTTATCAGGGTTATTGTCTCATGAGCGGATACATATTTGAATGTATTTAGAAAAATAAACAAAT
AGGGGTTCCGCGCACATTTCCCCGAAAAGTGCCACCTGATGCGGTGTGAAATACCGCACAGATGCGTAAG
GAGAAAATACCGCATCAGGAAATTGTAAGCGTTAATAATTCAGAAGAACTCGTCAAGAAGGCGATAGAAG
GCGATGCGCTGCGAATCGGGAGCGGCGATACCGTAAAGCACGAGGAAGCGGTCAGCCCATTCGCCGCCAA
GCTCTTCAGCAATATCACGGGTAGCCAACGCTATGTCCTGATAGCGGTCCGCCACACCCAGCCGGCCACA
GTCGATGAATCCAGAAAAGCGGCCATTTTCCACCATGATATTCGGCAAGCAGGCATCGCCATGGGTCACG
ACGAGATCCTCGCCGTCGGGCATGCTCGCCTTGAGCCTGGCGAACAGTTCGGCTGGCGCGAGCCCCTGAT
GCTCTTCGTCCAGATCATCCTGATCGACAAGACCGGCTTCCATCCGAGTACGTGCTCGCTCGATGCGATG
TTTCGCTTGGTGGTCGAATGGGCAGGTAGCCGGATCAAGCGTATGCAGCCGCCGCATTGCATCAGCCATG
ATGGATACTTTCTCGGCAGGAGCAAGGTGAGATGACAGGAGATCCTGCCCCGGCACTTCGCCCAATAGCA
GCCAGTCCCTTCCCGCTTCAGTGACAACGTCGAGCACAGCTGCGCAAGGAACGCCCGTCGTGGCCAGCCA
CGATAGCCGCGCTGCCTCGTCTTGCAGTTCATTCAGGGCACCGGACAGGTCGGTCTTGACAAAAAGAACC
GGGCGCCCCTGCGCTGACAGCCGGAACACGGCGGCATCAGAGCAGCCGATTGTCTGTTGTGCCCAGTCAT
AGCCGAATAGCCTCTCCACCCAAGCGGCCGGAGAACCTGCGTGCAATCCATCTTGTTCAATCATGCGAAA
CGATCCTCATCCTGTCTCTTGATCAGAGCTTGATCCCCTGCGCCATCAGATCCTTGGCGGCAAGAAAGCC
ATCCAGTTTACTTTGCAGGGCTTCCCAACCTTACCAGAGGGCGCCCCAGCTGGCAATTCCGGTTCGCTTG
CTGTCCATAAAACCGCCCAGTCTAGCTATCGCCATGTAAGCCCACTGCAAGCTACCTGCTTTCTCTTTGC
GCTTGCGTTTTCCCTTGTCCAGATAGCCCAGTAGCTGACATTCATCCGGGGTCAGCACCGTTTCTGCGGA
CTGGCTTTCTACGTGAAAAGGATCTAGGTGAAGATCCTTTTTGATAATCTCATGCCTGACATTTATATTC
CCCAGAACATCAGGTTAATGGCGTTTTTGATGTCATTTTCGCGGTGGCTGAGATCAGCCACTTCTTCCCC
GATAACGGAGACCGGCACACTGGCCATATCGGTGGTCATCATGCGCCAGCTTTCATCCCCGATATGCACC
ACCGGGTAAAGTTCACGGGAGACTTTATCTGACAGCAGACGTGCACTGGCCAGGGGGATCACCATCCGTC
GCCCCGGCGTGTCAATAATATCACTCTGTACATCCACAAACAGACGATAACGGCTCTCTCTTTTATAGGT
GTAAACCTTAAACTGCCGTACGTATAGGCTGCGCAACTGTTGGGAAGGGCGATCGGTGCGGGCCTCTTCG
CTATTACGCCAGCTGGCGAAAGGGGGATGTGCTGCAAGGCGATTAAGTTGGGTAACGCCAGGGTTTTCCC
AGTCACGACGTTGTAAAACGACGGCCAGTGAATTGTAATACGACTCACTATAGGGCGAATTGGGCCCTCT
AGATGCATGCTCGAGCGGCCGCCAGTGTGATGGATATCTGCAGAATTCGCCCTTTGTACAAAAAAGCAGG
CTTTAAAGGAACCAATTCAGTCGACTGGATCCGGTACCAAGGTCGGGCAGGAA
Features (pLannotate 1.2.2; 18 found; start..end, strand, type, name):
      1..241     +  promoter       U6 promoter: RNA polymerase III promoter for human U6 snRNA
    270..345     +  misc_RNA       gRNA scaffold: guide RNA scaffold for the Streptococcus pyogenes CRISPR/Cas9 system
    357..378     -  protein_bind   attB2 (fragment): mutant version of attB; recombination site for the Gateway® BP reaction BP Clonase™
    466..484     -  promoter       SP6 promoter: promoter for bacteriophage SP6 RNA polymerase
    526..542     -  protein_bind   lac operator: The lac repressor binds to the lac operator to inhibit transcription in E. coli. This inhibition can be relieved by adding lactose or isopropyl-β-D-thiogalactopyranoside (IPTG). lac repressor encoded by lacI
    550..580     -  promoter       lac promoter: promoter for the E. coli lac operon
    595..616     -  protein_bind   CAP binding site: CAP binding activates transcription in the presence of cAMP. E. coli catabolite activator protein
    629..721     -  CDS            lacI (fragment): lac repressor; lacI; The lac repressor binds to the lac operator to inhibit transcription in E. coli. This inhibition can be relieved by adding lactose or isopropyl-β-D-thiogalactopyranoside (IPTG).
    904..1492    -  rep_origin     ori: high-copy-number ColE1/pMB1/pBR322/pUC origin of replication
   1630..2004    -  CDS            BleoR: antibiotic-binding protein; Sh ble from Streptoalloteichus hindustanus; confers resistance to bleomycin, phleomycin, and Zeocin™
   2024..2112    -  promoter       AmpR promoter (fragment): bla
   2139..2189    +  misc_feature   bom (fragment): basis of mobility region from pBR322
   2210..3004    -  CDS            NeoR/KanR: aminoglycoside phosphotransferase from Tn5; aph(3')-II (or nptII); confers resistance to neomycin, kanamycin, and G418 (Geneticin®)
   3036..3305    -  CDS            tnpA (fragment): TN5P_ECOLX - Also known as tnp. Experimental evidence at protein level: Swiss-Prot protein existence level 1. Mediates transposition of transposon Tn5 by a 'cut and paste' mechanism. First, the monomeric transposase binds the 19 bp inverted DNA repeats flanking the transposon. Then, dimerization of the DNA- bound transposase creates a synaptic DNA complex. After nicking of the first DNA strand, excision of the transposon proceeds through a series of intermediates. The transposase then mediates the insertion of the transposon at a new site by strand transfer. The activity of the wild- type tran
   3353..3656    -  CDS            ccdB (fragment): CcdB, a bacterial toxin that poisons DNA gyrase; ccdB; Plasmids containing the ccdB gene cannot be propagated in standard E. coli strains.
   3666..3813    -  CDS            lacZα (fragment): LacZα fragment of β-galactosidase; lacZ fragment
   3816..3834    +  promoter       T7 promoter: promoter for bacteriophage T7 RNA polymerase
   3903..3922    +  protein_bind   attB1 (fragment): mutant version of attB; recombination site for the Gateway® BP reaction BP Clonase™
