[The description below was written by a language model from this plasmid's Addgene catalogue record and pLannotate feature annotations shown in this document.]
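Description:
pCY_gRNA_hPAX7-Pro_C5 is a small (about 4 kb) mammalian CRISPR guide-expression plasmid built on the gRNA_Cloning Vector backbone. It carries a single 20-nt spacer directed against the promoter region of human PAX7, inserted by Gibson assembly at the backbone's AflII site, which was destroyed in the process with a net loss of four backbone bases. The human U6 RNA polymerase III promoter drives transcription of the spacer fused directly to the Streptococcus pyogenes Cas9 guide RNA scaffold, so the plasmid yields a complete sgRNA but encodes no Cas9. The nuclease, or a Cas9 derivative, must be supplied from a separate construct.

The plasmid is propagated in E. coli from a high-copy ColE1/pUC-type origin and selected with kanamycin through the Tn5 NeoR/KanR aminoglycoside phosphotransferase gene. The feature table also detects a BleoR (Sh ble) coding sequence downstream of an AmpR promoter fragment, though the record lists only kanamycin for selection. The rest of the annotation consists of cloning-vector remnants around the sgRNA cassette: partial attB1 and attB2 Gateway sites, T7 and SP6 promoters (the T7 site serves as the sequencing primer position), lac promoter/operator and CAP site, and fragments of lacZα, ccdB, lacI, bom and Tn5 transposase. These are annotated only as fragments and have no stated role here.

According to the associated publication title, the guide was used in generating PAX7 reporter cells from human pluripotent stem cells for studying skeletal myogenesis. The record does not state exactly how this particular guide was used or which Cas9 it was paired with.
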