Addgene plasmid #160456: pCY_gRNA_hPAX7-Pro_C5
Purpose: sgRNA targeting human PAX7 promoter
Depositing lab: April Pyle. Publication: Generation of PAX7 Reporter Cells to Investigate Skeletal Myogenesis from Human Pluripotent Stem Cells. Xi H, Young CS, Pyle AD. STAR Protoc. 2020 Nov 5;1(3):100158. doi: 10.1016/j.xpro.2020.100158. eCollection 2020 Dec 18. PubMed 33377052.
Backbone
  Vector backbone: gRNA_Cloning Vector
  Backbone manufacturer: 41824
  Backbone size w/o insert (bp): 3910
  Total vector size (bp): 3973
  Modifications to backbone: The AflII site was destroyed during cloning which results in a loss of 4 bp from the original backbone (3914 bp)
  Vector type: Mammalian Expression, CRISPR
Growth in bacteria
  Bacterial resistance: Kanamycin, 50 μg/mL
  Growth temperature: 37°C
  Growth strain: DH5alpha
  Copy number: Unknown
Gene/Insert
  Gene/Insert name: gRNA_hPAX7-Promoter_C5
  gRNA/shRNA sequence: GGGTCCGGAGAAAGAAGGCG
  Species: H. sapiens (human)
  GenBank ID: NM_001135254
  Promoter: U6
  Cloning method: Gibson Cloning
  Sequencing primers: 5′ T7: TAATACGACTCACTATAGGG
Terms and licenses: Academic/Nonprofit Terms; Industry Terms: Not Available to Industry
How to cite: pCY_gRNA_hPAX7-Pro_C5 was a gift from April Pyle (Addgene plasmid # 160456 ; http://n2t.net/addgene:160456 ; RRID:Addgene_160456)
